>Addgene plasmid #220723 | AiP2017 - pAAV-AiE0774m-minBG-iCre(R297T)-BGHpA | addgene full sequence | sequence record 465242 | Addgene NGS Result
CGCGTTCCAGATGCTTGTCTTCTCTCTCTCTCTCTCTCTCTCTCTCTCTCTCTCTCTCTGTATGTGTGTG
TGTGTGTGTGTGTGTATGTGTGTCTTCCCCCCTCTTTTTCACCCCACCCCGACATCTACAACAAAAATTT
TAACCATATTATGGAGTGGTCATATTGGCAGTTTTTTTACTGCAGCCCTTCACATGCACTGACATTCTAG
ACAGCAAGTGTTCTATGATTTTCAACAGGACACTTGGATCTAGCCAACTCAGTTTTCAAGCCTGCCCCCG
AGTTGTAGATCCTGTCTTCACATTCTAAACTAATCTCACACCACTTTGTGCCAACTCCACTCTGGTAAAG
ACCATGCACTCGAGTTAGTGCAAGACATTTTGTTCTGGCCTCGGGGTGTGCTGCCGCCTCGTCAGGATGG
GAGGTGGAGGCGAGTCCAGTGAAGGTCACTGGCATCACAAGAGTGAGGGACAGATATGTTCCCGAGCCTT
CAGATTCAAGTCCTGCACTTGCAAAAAAGACTTCTGCCTTTTCTATTTGACCCAACTAGCTATTGCATTA
TTGAGCCAGACAGTGGCTCAAATTAAATGTCACAGGAGCACACCCTAACAAAAAGAAGAGGCCAGCATGC
TGAGCTCGGGCTGGGCATAAAAGTCAGGGCAGAGCCATCTATTGCTTACATTTGCTTCTGGGATCCAGAT
CTTTCGAAGCTAGCCACCATGGTGCCCAAGAAGAAGAGGAAAGTCTCCAACCTGCTGACTGTGCACCAAA
ACCTGCCTGCCCTCCCTGTGGATGCCACCTCTGATGAAGTCAGGAAGAACCTGATGGACATGTTCAGGGA
CAGGCAGGCCTTCTCTGAACACACCTGGAAGATGCTCCTGTCTGTGTGCAGATCCTGGGCTGCCTGGTGC
AAGCTGAACAACAGGAAATGGTTCCCTGCTGAACCTGAGGATGTGAGGGACTACCTCCTGTACCTGCAAG
CCAGAGGCCTGGCTGTGAAGACCATCCAACAGCACCTGGGCCAGCTCAACATGCTGCACAGGAGATCTGG
CCTGCCTCGCCCTTCTGACTCCAATGCTGTGTCCCTGGTGATGAGGAGAATCAGAAAGGAGAATGTGGAT
GCTGGGGAGAGAGCCAAGCAGGCCCTGGCCTTTGAACGCACTGACTTTGACCAAGTCAGATCCCTGATGG
AGAACTCTGACAGATGCCAGGACATCAGGAACCTGGCCTTCCTGGGCATTGCCTACAACACCCTGCTGCG
CATTGCCGAAATTGCCAGAATCAGAGTGAAGGACATCTCCCGCACCGATGGTGGGAGAATGCTGATCCAC
ATTGGCAGGACCAAGACCCTGGTGTCCACAGCTGGTGTGGAGAAGGCCCTGTCCCTGGGGGTTACCAAGC
TGGTGGAGAGATGGATCTCTGTGTCTGGTGTGGCTGATGACCCCAACAACTACCTGTTCTGCCGGGTCAG
AAAGAATGGTGTGGCTGCCCCTTCTGCCACCTCCCAACTGTCCACCCGGGCCCTGGAAGGGATCTTTGAG
GCCACCCACCGCCTGATCTATGGTGCCAAGGATGACTCTGGGCAGAGATACCTGGCCTGGTCTGGCCACT
CTGCCAGAGTGGGTGCTGCCACCGACATGGCCAGGGCTGGTGTGTCCATCCCTGAAATCATGCAGGCTGG
TGGCTGGACCAATGTGAACATTGTGATGAACTACATCAGAAACCTGGACTCTGAGACTGGGGCCATGGTG
AGGCTGCTCGAAGATGGGGACTGAGGCGCGCCGAATTCAAGCTTCTCGAGAGATCTTCGACTGTGCCTTC
TAGTTGCCAGCCATCTGTTGTTTGCCCCTCCCCCGTGCCTTCCTTGACCCTGGAAGGTGCCACTCCCACT
GTCCTTTCCTAATAAAATGAGGAAATTGCATCGCATTGTCTGAGTAGGTGTCATTCTATTCTGGGGGGTG
GGGTGGGGCAGGACAGCAAGGGGGAGGATTGGGAAGACAATAGCAGGCATGAGATCTCACGTGCGGACCG
AGCGGCCGCAGGAACCCCTAGTGATGGAGTTGGCCACTCCCTCTCTGCGCGCTCGCTCGCTCACTGAGGC
CGGGCGACCAAAGGTCGCCCGACGCCCGGGCTTTGCCCGGGCGGCCTCAGTGAGCGAGCGAGCGCGCAGC
TGCCTGCAGGGGCGCCTGATGCGGTATTTTCTCCTTACGCATCTGTGCGGTATTTCACACCGCATA
[95 nt withheld, positions 2237-2331]
T
[46 nt withheld, positions 2333-2378]
C
[141 nt withheld, positions 2380-2520]
CCTTTGACGTTGGAGTCCACGTTCTTT
[37 nt withheld, positions 2548-2584]
ACTCTATCTCGGGCTATTCTTTTGATTTATAAGGGATTTTGCCGATTTCGGTCTATTGGTTAAAAAATGA
GCTGATTTAACAAAAATTTAACGCGAATTTTAACAAAATATTAACGTTTACAATTTTATGGTGCACTCTC
AGTACAATCTGCTCTGATGCCGCATAGTTAAGCCAGCCCCGACACCCGCCAACACCCGCTGACGCGCCCT
GACGGGCTTGTCTGCTCCCGGCATCCGCTTACAGACAAGCTGTGACCGTCTCCGGGAGCTGCATGTGTCA
GAGGTTTTCACCGTCATCACCGAAACGCGCGAGACGAAAGGGCCTCGTGATACGCCTATTTTTATAGGTT
AATGTCATGATAATAATGGTTTCTTAGACGTCAGGTGGCACTTTTCGGGGAAATGTGCGCGGAACCCCTA
TTTGTTTATTTTTCTAAATACATTCAAATATGTATCCGCTCATGAGACAATAACCCTGATAAATGCTTCA
ATAATATTGAAAAAGGAAGAGTATGAGTATTCAACATTTCCGTGTCGCCCTTATTCCCTTTTTTGCGGCA
TTTTGCCTTCCTGTTTTTGCTCACCCAGAAACGCTGGTGAAAGTAAAAGATGCTGAAGATCAGTTGGGTG
CACGAGTGGGTTACATCGAACTGGATCTCAACAGCGGTAAGATCCTTGAGAGTTTTCGCCCCGAAGAACG
TTTTCCAATGATGAGCACTTTTAAAGTTCTGCTATGTGGCGCGGTATTATCCCGTATTGACGCCGGGCAA
GAGCAACTCGGTCGCCGCATACACTATTCTCAGAATGACTTGGTTGAGTACTCACCAGTCACAGAAAAGC
ATCTTACGGATGGCATGACAGTAAGAGAATTATGCAGTGCTGCCATAACCATGAGTGATAACACTGCGGC
CAACTTACTTCTGACAACGATCGGAGGACCGAAGGAGCTAACCGCTTTTTTGCACAACATGGGGGATCAT
GTAACTCGCCTTGATCGTTGGGAACCGGAGCTGAATGAAGCCATACCAAACGACGAGCGTGACACCACGA
TGCCTGTAGCAATGGCAACAACGTTGCGCAAACTATTAACTGGCGAACTACTTACTCTAGCTTCCCGGCA
ACAATTAATAGACTGGATGGAGGCGGATAAAGTTGCAGGACCACTTCTGCGCTCGGCCCTTCCGGCTGGC
TGGTTTATTGCTGATAAATCTGGAGCCGGTGAGCGTGGGTCTCGCGGTATCATTGCAGCACTGGGGCCAG
ATGGTAAGCCCTCCCGTATCGTAGTTATCTACACGACGGGGAGTCAGGCAACTATGGATGAACGAAATAG
ACAGATCGCTGAGATAGGTGCCTCACTGATTAAGCATTGGTAACTGTCAGACCAAGTTTACTCATATATA
CTTTAGATTGATTTAAAACTTCATTTTTAATTTAAAAGGATCTAGGTGAAGATCCTTTTTGATAATCTCA
TGACCAAAATCCCTTAACGTGAGTTTTCGTTCCACTGAGCGTCAGACCCCGTAGAAAAGATCAAAGGATC
TTCTTGAGATCCTTTTTTTCTGCGCGTAATCTGCTGCTTGCAAACAAAAAAACCACCGCTACCAGCGGTG
GTTTGTTTGCCGGATCAAGAGCTACCAACTCTTTTTCCGAAGGTAACTGGCTTCAGCAGAGCGCAGATAC
CAAATACTGTTCTTCTAGTGTAGCCGTAGTTAGGCCACCACTTCAAGAACTCTGTAGCACCGCCTACATA
CCTCGCTCTGCTAATCCTGTTACCAGTGGCTGCTGCCAGTGGCGATAAGTCGTGTCTTACCGGGTTGGAC
TCAAGACGATAGTTACCGGATAAGGCGCAGCGGTCGGGCTGAACGGGGGGTTCGTGCACACAGCCCAGCT
TGGAGCGAACGACCTACACCGAACTGAGATACCTACAGCGTGAGCTATGAGAAAGCGCCACGCTTCCCGA
AGGGAGAAAGGCGGACAGGTATCCGGTAAGCGGCAGGGTCGGAACAGGAGAGCGCACGAGGGAGCTTCCA
GGGGGAAACGCCTGGTATCTTTATAGTCCTGTCGGGTTTCGCCACCTCTGACTTGAGCGTCGATTTTTGT
GATGCTCGTCAGGGGGGCGGAGCCTATGGAAAAACGCCAGCAACGCGGCCTTTTTACGGTTCCTGGCCTT
TTGCTGGCCTTTTGCTCACATGTCCTGCAGGCAGCTGCGCGCTCGCTCGCTCACTGAGGCCGCCCGGGCG
TCGGGCGACCTTTGGTCGCCCGGCCTCAGTGAGCGAGCGAGCGCGCAGAGAGGGAGTGGCCAACTCCATC
ACTAGGGGTTCCTGCGGCCGCA
Features (pLannotate 1.2.2; 12 found; start..end, strand, type, name):
    746..1771    +  CDS            cre: RECR_BPP1 - Experimental evidence at protein level: Swiss-Prot protein existence level 1. Catalyzes site-specific recombination between two 34-base- pair LOXP sites. Its role is to maintain the phage genome as a monomeric unit-copy plasmid in the lysogenic state. From Escherichia phage P1 (Bacteriophage P1).
   1811..1922    +  polyA_signal   bGH poly(A) signal: bovine growth hormone polyadenylation signal
   2040..2180    +  repeat_region  AAV2 ITR: inverted terminal repeat of adeno-associated virus serotype 2 inverted
   2185..2236    -  misc_feature   bom (fragment): basis of mobility region from pBR322
   2255..2710    +  rep_origin     f1 ori (sequence partly withheld): f1 bacteriophage origin of replication; arrow indicates direction of (+) strand synthesis
   2711..2760    -  misc_feature   bom (fragment): basis of mobility region from pBR322
   2862..2897    -  CDS            rop (fragment): Rop protein, which maintains plasmids at low copy number; rop
   2992..3096    +  promoter       AmpR promoter: bla
   3097..3957    +  CDS            AmpR: β-lactamase; bla; confers resistance to ampicillin, carbenicillin, and related antibiotics
   4128..4716    +  rep_origin     ori: high-copy-number ColE1/pMB1/pBR322/pUC origin of replication
   4789..4816    +  repeat_region  AAV2 ITR (fragment): inverted terminal repeat of adeno-associated virus serotype 2 inverted
   4845..4872    +  repeat_region  AAV2 ITR (fragment): inverted terminal repeat of adeno-associated virus serotype 2 inverted
