[The description below was written by a language model from this plasmid's Addgene catalogue record and pLannotate feature annotations shown in this document.]
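Description:
AiP2017 - pAAV-AiE0774m-minBG-iCre(R297T)-BGHpA is an AAV transfer plasmid built on a pAAV2 backbone for packaging a cell-type-targeted Cre recombinase cassette into recombinant adeno-associated virus. In bacteria it is maintained as a high-copy plasmid through a ColE1/pUC-type origin and selected with ampicillin via the β-lactamase gene and its native promoter. An f1 phage origin and short remnants of pBR322 bom and rop sequences also sit in the backbone. The feature table of the 4,916 nt sequence shows one complete AAV2 inverted terminal repeat downstream of the cassette, whereas the upstream repeat is detected only as two short fragments. This may simply reflect how difficult these hairpin-forming repeats are to sequence and annotate. The ITRs are the cis elements needed for replication and encapsidation of the intervening DNA, and the recombination-deficient growth strain listed is consistent with the need to keep them stable.

The payload is driven by the enhancer AiE0774m placed upstream of a minimal beta-globin promoter (minBG). The minimal promoter has little activity by itself, so expression depends on the enhancer and is confined to cells where the enhancer is active. Neither element is annotated in the table, but they presumably occupy the unannotated region preceding the coding sequence. The open reading frame is iCre(R297T), a synthetic codon-improved version of bacteriophage P1 Cre carrying an R297T substitution, followed by the bovine growth hormone polyadenylation signal. The record does not explain the rationale for the mutation. No reporter or tag is listed, so the readout relies on loxP-flanked or Cre-dependent alleles or co-delivered vectors. The stated purpose is to induce Cre-dependent recombination in specific populations of brain cells, as part of a collection of enhancer AAVs for genetic access to cortical cell types. The exact population targeted by AiE0774m is not given.
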