Addgene plasmid #220723: AiP2017 - pAAV-AiE0774m-minBG-iCre(R297T)-BGHpA
Purpose: AiE0774m is an enhancer sequence, designed to induce cre-dependent recombination in specific populations of brain cells
Depositing lab: Allen Institute for Brain Science & Bosiljka Tasic. Depositing organization: Allen Institute. Publication: A suite of enhancer AAVs and transgenic mouse lines for genetic access to cortical cell types. Ben-Simon Y, Hooper M, Narayan S, Daigle TL, Dwivedi D, Way SW, Oster A, Stafford DA, Mich JK, Taormina MJ, Martinez RA, Opitz-Araya X, Roth JR, Alexander JR, Allen S, Amster A, Arbuckle J, Ayala A, Baker PM, Bakken TE, Barcelli T, Barta S, Bendrick J, Bertagnolli D, Bielstein C, Bishwakarma P, Bowlus J, Boyer G, Brouner K, Casian B, Casper T, Chakka AB, Chakrabarty R, Chance RK, Chavan S, Clark M, Colbert K, Collman F, Daniel S, Departee M, DiValentin P, Donadio N, Dotson N, Egdorf T, Fliss T, Gabitto M, Garcia J, Gary A, Gasperini M, Gloe J, Goldy J, Gore BB, Graybuck L, Greisman N, Haeseleer F, Halterman C, Haradon Z, Hastings SD, Helback O, Ho W, Hockemeyer D, Huang C, Huff S, Hunker A, Johansen N, Jones D, Juneau Z, Kalmbach B, Kannan M, Khem S, Kussick E, Kutsal R, Larsen R, Lee C, Lee AY, Leibly M, Lenz GH, Li S, Liang E, Lusk N, Madigan Z, Malloy J, Malone J, McCue R, Melchor J, Mollenkopf T, Moosman S, Morin E, Newman D, Ng L, Ngo K, Omstead V, Otto S, Oyama A, Pena N, Pham T, Phillips E, Pom CA, Potekhina L, Ransford S, Ray PL, Rette D, Reynoldson C, Rimorin C, Rocha D, Ruiz A, Sanchez REA, Sawyer L, Sedeno-Cortes A, Sevigny JP, Shapovalova N, Shepard N, Shulga L, Sigler AR, Siverts L, Soliman S, Somasundaram S, Staats B, Stewart K, Szelenyi E, Tieu M, Trader C, Tran A, van Velthoven CTJ, Walker M, Wang Y, Weed N, Wirthlin M, Wood T, Wynalda B, Yao Z, Zhou T, Ariza J, Dee N, Reding M, Ronellenfitch K, Mufti S, Sunkin SM, Smith KA, Esposito L, Waters J, Thyagarajan B, Yao S, Lein ES, Zeng H, Levi BP, Ngai J, Ting JT, Tasic B. Cell. 2025 May 16:S0092-8674(25)00513-6. doi: 10.1016/j.cell.2025.05.002. PubMed 40403729.
Backbone
  Vector backbone: pAAV2
  Vector type: AAV
Growth in bacteria
  Bacterial resistance: Ampicillin, 100 μg/mL
  Growth temperature: 37°C
  Growth strain: NEB Stable
  Copy number: High Copy
Gene/Insert
  Gene/Insert name: iCre(R297T)
  Species: Synthetic
  Promoter: minBG
  Cloning method: Gibson Cloning
Terms and licenses: Academic/Nonprofit Terms; Industry Terms: Not Available to Industry
Depositor comments: 5' Cloning Site: MluI (not destroyed), 3' Cloning Site: SgrAI (not destroyed).
How to cite: AiP2017 - pAAV-AiE0774m-minBG-iCre(R297T)-BGHpA was a gift from Allen Institute for Brain Science & Bosiljka Tasic (Addgene plasmid # 220723 ; http://n2t.net/addgene:220723 ; RRID:Addgene_220723)
